>Addgene plasmid #145666 | pGBW-m4046796 | addgene full sequence | sequence record 308762 | Addgene NGS Result
TAATACGACTCACTATAGGGGAATTGTGAGCGGATAACAATTCCCCTCTAGAAATAATTTTGTTTAACTT
TAAGAAGGAGACTCTTCTATGGGCTATATAAACGTTTTCGCTTTTCCGTTTACGATATATAGTCTACTCT
TGTGCAGAATGAATTCTCGTAACTACATAGCACAAGTAGATGTAGTTAACTTTAATCTCACAGAGAACCT
GTACTTTCAAAGCTGGAGCCATCCGCAGTTTGAAAAATAACCGGCTTATCGGTCAGTTTCACCTGATTTA
CGTAAAAACCCGCTTCGGCGGGTTTTTGCTTTTGGAGGGGCAGAAAGATGAATGACTGTCCACGACGCTA
TACCCAAAAGAAAAAGCTTGAGATCCTTTTTTTCTGCGCGTAATCTGCTGCTTGCAAACAAAAAAACCAC
CGCTACCAGCGGTGGTTTGTTTGCCGGATCAAGAGCTACCAACTCTTTTTCCGAAGGTAACTGGCTTCAG
CAGAGCGCAGATACCAAATACTGTTCTTCTAGTGTAGCCGTAGTTAGGCCACCACTTCAAGAACTCTGTA
GCACCGCCTACATACCTCGCTCTGCTAATCCTGTTACCAGTGGCTGCTGCCAGTGGCGATAAGTCGTGTC
TTACCGGGTTGGACTCAAGACGATAGTTACCGGATAAGGCGCAGCGGTCGGGCTGAACGGGGGGTTCGTG
CACACAGCCCAGCTTGGAGCGAACGACCTACACCGAACTGAGATACCTACAGCGTGAGCTATGAGAAAGC
GCCACGCTTCCCGAAGGGAGAAAGGCGGACAGGTATCCGGTAAGCGGCAGGGTCGGAACAGGAGAGCGCA
CGAGGGAGCTTCCAGGGGGAAACGCCTGGTATCTTTATAGTCCTGTCGGGTTTCGCCACCTCTGACTTGA
GCGTCGATTTTTGTGATGCTCGTCAGGGGGGCGGAGCCTATGGAAATTGATCGGGCACGTAAGAGGTTCC
AACTTTCACCATAATGAAATAAGATCACTACCGGGCGTATTTTTTGAGTTATCGAGATTTTCAGGAGCTA
AGGAAGCTAAAATGGAGAAAAAAATCACTGGATATACCACCGTTGATATATCCCAATGGCATCGTAAAGA
ACATTTTGAGGCATTTCAGTCAGTTGCTCAATGTACCTATAACCAGACCGTTCAGCTGGATATTACGGCC
TTTTTAAAGACCGTAAAGAAAAATAAGCACAAGTTTTATCCGGCCTTTATTCACATTCTTGCCCGCCTGA
TGAATGCTCATCCGGAATTTCGTATGGCAATGAAAGACGGTGAGCTGGTGATATGGGATAGTGTTCACCC
TTGTTACACCGTTTTCCATGAGCAAACTGAAACGTTTTCATCGCTCTGGAGTGAATACCACGACGATTTC
CGGCAGTTTCTACACATATATTCGCAAGATGTGGCGTGTTACGGTGAAAACCTGGCCTATTTCCCTAAAG
GGTTTATTGAGAATATGTTTTTCGTTTCAGCCAATCCCTGGGTGAGTTTCACCAGTTTTGATTTAAACGT
GGCCAATATGGACAACTTCTTCGCCCCCGTTTTCACCATGGGCAAATATTATACGCAAGGCGACAAGGTG
CTGATGCCGCTGGCGATTCAGGTTCATCATGCCGTTTGTGATGGCTTCCATGTCGGCAGAATGCTTAATG
AATTACAACAGTACTGCGATGAGTGGCAGGGCGGGGCGTAATTTGATATCGAGCTCGCTTGGACTCCTGT
TGATAGATCCAGTAATGACCTCAGAACTCCATCTGGATTTGTTCAGAACGCTCGGTTGCCGCCGGGCGTT
TTTTATTGGTCATCGATCTCGATCCCGCGAAAT
Features (pLannotate 1.2.2; 8 found; start..end, strand, type, name):
      1..19      +  promoter       T7 promoter: promoter for bacteriophage T7 RNA polymerase
     20..44      +  protein_bind   lac operator: The lac repressor binds to the lac operator to inhibit transcription in E. coli. This inhibition can be relieved by adding lactose or isopropyl-β-D-thiogalactopyranoside (IPTG). lac repressor encoded by lacI
     59..81      +  RBS            RBS: efficient ribosome binding site from bacteriophage T7 gene 10 (Olins and Rangwala, 1989)
    133..192     +  ncRNA          Corona pk3: Accession: RF00165 - Coronavirus 3' UTR pseudoknot
    368..956     +  rep_origin     ori: high-copy-number ColE1/pMB1/pBR322/pUC origin of replication
    964..1061    +  promoter       cat promoter: promoter of the E. coli cat gene encoding chloramphenicol acetyltransferase
   1062..1718    +  CDS            cat: CAT_ECOLX - Experimental evidence at protein level: Swiss-Prot protein existence level 1. This enzyme is an effector of chloramphenicol resistance in bacteria. From Escherichia coli. This protein is used as a marker in many commonly used cloning vectors, such as pACYC184.
   1792..1826    +  terminator     lambda t0 terminator: minimal transcription terminator from phage lambda (Scholtissek and Grosse, 1987)
