[The description below was written by a language model from this plasmid's Addgene catalogue record and pLannotate feature annotations shown in this document.]
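Description:
pGBW-m4046796 is a very compact bacterial expression plasmid (about 1.85 kb in the sequenced record) built for producing the SARS-CoV-2 ORF10 protein in E. coli. The minimal backbone consists of little more than a high-copy ColE1/pUC-type origin of replication and a chloramphenicol acetyltransferase (cat) gene driven by its own promoter, which provides chloramphenicol selection. A phage lambda t0 terminator lies downstream of cat.

The expression cassette begins with a T7 promoter immediately followed by a lac operator, then the efficient ribosome binding site from bacteriophage T7 gene 10 and an ATG start codon. Transcription therefore depends on T7 RNA polymerase supplied by the host strain. It can be held off by lac repressor and induced with IPTG or lactose, although no lacI gene is annotated on the plasmid, so repressor would have to come from the host. The insert is the wild-type ORF10 coding sequence, listed at roughly 110 bp. According to the catalogue entry it is fused at its C terminus to a TEV protease cleavage site and a StrepII tag carried on the backbone, which would allow affinity purification on Strep-Tactin-type resins followed by tag removal. The feature table does not annotate the ORF10 coding sequence, the TEV site or the StrepII tag. The only annotation in this region is a match to the coronavirus 3' UTR pseudoknot RNA family, which lies within the span where the insert is expected.

The plasmid is intended for recombinant expression and purification of this small viral accessory protein for biochemical or structural work on SARS-CoV-2.
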