Addgene plasmid #145666: pGBW-m4046796
Purpose: Bacterial Expression plasmid for SARS-CoV-2 ORF10 protein
Depositing lab: Ginkgo Bioworks & Benjie Chen. Depositing organization: Ginkgo Bioworks.
Backbone
  Vector backbone: ori-013 - marker | cmR
  Backbone size w/o insert (bp): 1462
  Vector type: Bacterial Expression
Growth in bacteria
  Bacterial resistance: Chloramphenicol, 25 μg/mL
  Growth temperature: 30°C
  Growth strain: DH5alpha
  Copy number: High Copy
Gene/Insert
  Gene/Insert name: SARS-CoV-2 ORF10 protein
  Species: Escherichia coli str. K-12 substr. MG1655; Severe acute respiratory syndrome coronavirus 2
  Insert size (bp): 110
  Mutation: wt
  Entrez Gene: ORF10 (a.k.a. GU280_gp11)
  Promoter: Promoter | pT7 ; Operator | lacO ; RBS | T7_rbs ; Start Codon | ATG
  Tag / fusion protein: Cleavable TEV;StrepII (C terminal on backbone)
  Cloning method: Unknown
Resource information
  A portion of this plasmid was derived from a plasmid made by: GinkgoBioworks
Depositor comments: NCBI Reference Sequence: YP_009725255.1
How to cite: pGBW-m4046796 was a gift from Ginkgo Bioworks & Benjie Chen (Addgene plasmid # 145666 ; http://n2t.net/addgene:145666 ; RRID:Addgene_145666)
